Addgene plasmid #41320: TAL3146
Depositing lab: Keith Joung. Depositing organization: Massachusetts General Hospital. Publication: Targeted gene disruption in somatic zebrafish cells using engineered TALENs. Sander JD, Cade L, Khayter C, Reyon D, Peterson RT, Joung JK, Yeh JR. Nat Biotechnol. 2011 Aug 5;29(8):697-8. doi: 10.1038/nbt.1934. PubMed 21822241.
Backbone
  Vector backbone: JDS70
  Backbone manufacturer: Addgene plasmid #32285
  Backbone size w/o insert (bp): 6447
  Vector type: Mammalian Expression ; T7
Growth in bacteria
  Bacterial resistance: Ampicillin, 100 μg/mL
  Growth temperature: 37°C
  Growth strain: XL1 Blue
  Copy number: High Copy
Gene/Insert
  Gene/Insert name: ZebrafishCommunity-pycr1-Left (alt name: pycr1)
  Species: D. rerio (zebrafish)
  Insert size (bp): 1640
  Promoter: CMV
  Tag / fusion protein: 3X Flag (N terminal on backbone); WT FOKI (C terminal on backbone)
  Cloning method: Restriction Enzyme; 5′ cloning site N/A (destroyed during cloning); 3′ cloning site N/A (destroyed during cloning)
  Sequencing primers: 5′ CMV-F; 3′ BGH-rev
Terms and licenses: Academic/Nonprofit Terms; Industry Terms: Not Available to Industry
Depositor comments: Target binding site: TAAAGAGACCGTGAGCAA It is strongly recommended that users perform a diagnostic digest to verify this plasmid prior to use. For example, a double digest of the plasmid with BamHI and KpnI should result in two bands at 2.3kb and 5.8kb.
How to cite: TAL3146 was a gift from Keith Joung (Addgene plasmid # 41320 ; http://n2t.net/addgene:41320 ; RRID:Addgene_41320)
