[The description below was written by a language model from this plasmid's Addgene catalogue record.]
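Description:
TAL3146 is a TALEN expression plasmid encoding the left-hand monomer of a nuclease pair designed against the zebrafish (D. rerio) pycr1 gene. It is built on the JDS70 backbone, a roughly 6.4 kb vector classed as mammalian expression with a T7 promoter. It is maintained in E. coli as a high-copy plasmid under ampicillin selection. The record does not include a feature table, so details such as the origin of replication and the polyadenylation signal are not explicitly listed, although the use of a BGH reverse sequencing primer suggests a BGH terminator region downstream of the coding sequence.

The insert is an approximately 1.6 kb array of TAL effector repeats, assembled to recognise a specific 18-nucleotide site in pycr1 and cloned by restriction enzyme methods into sites that were destroyed in the process. The backbone supplies the flanking parts of the fusion protein: an N-terminal 3X Flag epitope tag for detection and a C-terminal wild-type FokI nuclease domain. Because FokI cleaves only as a dimer, this left monomer is meant to be used with a matching right-hand TALEN that binds the opposite strand nearby, so that the two FokI domains meet over the spacer and make a double-strand break. Error-prone repair of that break can produce indels that disrupt the gene.

The CMV promoter drives expression in transfected cells. The T7 designation indicates that the coding sequence can also be transcribed in vitro to make mRNA, the usual delivery route for zebrafish embryo injection. The associated publication describes targeted gene disruption in somatic zebrafish cells with engineered TALENs.
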