>Addgene plasmid #41320 | TAL3146 | depositor partial sequence | sequence record 54959 | TAL3146 sequence 2430 bps
TCTAGAGCTAGCACCATGGACTACAAAGACCATGACGGTGATTATAAAGATCATGACATCGATTACAAGG
ATGACGATGACAAGATGGCCCCCAAGAAGAAGAGGAAGGTGGGCATTCACCGCGGGGTACCTATGGTGGA
CTTGAGGACACTCGGTTATTCGCAACAGCAACAGGAGAAAATCAAGCCTAAGGTCAGGAGCACCGTCGCG
CAACACCACGAGGCGCTTGTGGGGCATGGCTTCACTCATGCGCATATTGTCGCGCTTTCACAGCACCCTG
CGGCGCTTGGGACGGTGGCTGTCAAATACCAAGATATGATTGCGGCCCTGCCCGAAGCCACGCACGAGGC
AATTGTAGGGGTCGGTAAACAGTGGTCGGGAGCGCGAGCACTTGAGGCGCTGCTGACTGTGGCGGGTGAG
CTTAGGGGGCCTCCGCTCCAGCTCGACACCGGGCAGCTGCTGAAGATCGCGAAGAGAGGGGGAGTAACAG
CGGTAGAGGCAGTGCACGCCTGGCGCAATGCGCTCACCGGGGCCCCCTTGAACCTGACCCCAGACCAGGT
AGTCGCAATCGCGTCGAACATTGGGGGAAAGCAAGCCCTGGAAACCGTGCAAAGGTTGTTGCCGGTCCTT
TGTCAAGACCACGGCCTTACACCGGAGCAAGTCGTGGCCATTGCAAGCAACATCGGTGGCAAACAGGCTC
TTGAGACGGTTCAGAGACTTCTCCCAGTTCTCTGTCAAGCCCACGGGCTGACTCCCGATCAAGTTGTAGC
GATTGCGTCGAACATTGGAGGGAAACAAGCATTGGAGACTGTCCAACGGCTCCTTCCCGTGTTGTGTCAA
GCCCACGGTTTGACGCCTGCACAAGTGGTCGCCATCGCCAACAACAACGGCGGTAAGCAGGCGCTGGAAA
CAGTACAGCGCCTGCTGCCTGTACTGTGCCAGGATCATGGACTGACCCCAGACCAGGTAGTCGCAATCGC
GTCGAACATTGGGGGAAAGCAAGCCCTGGAAACCGTGCAAAGGTTGTTGCCGGTCCTTTGTCAAGACCAC
GGCCTTACACCGGAGCAAGTCGTGGCCATTGCAAATAATAACGGTGGCAAACAGGCTCTTGAGACGGTTC
AGAGACTTCTCCCAGTTCTCTGTCAAGCCCACGGGCTGACTCCCGATCAAGTTGTAGCGATTGCGTCGAA
CATTGGAGGGAAACAAGCATTGGAGACTGTCCAACGGCTCCTTCCCGTGTTGTGTCAAGCCCACGGTTTG
ACGCCTGCACAAGTGGTCGCCATCGCCAGCCATGATGGCGGTAAGCAGGCGCTGGAAACAGTACAGCGCC
TGCTGCCTGTACTGTGCCAGGATCATGGACTGACCCCAGACCAGGTAGTCGCAATCGCGTCACATGACGG
GGGAAAGCAAGCCCTGGAAACCGTGCAAAGGTTGTTGCCGGTCCTTTGTCAAGACCACGGCCTTACACCG
GAGCAAGTCGTGGCCATTGCAAATAATAACGGTGGCAAACAGGCTCTTGAGACGGTTCAGAGACTTCTCC
CAGTTCTCTGTCAAGCCCACGGGCTGACTCCCGATCAAGTTGTAGCGATTGCGTCCAACGGTGGAGGGAA
ACAAGCATTGGAGACTGTCCAACGGCTCCTTCCCGTGTTGTGTCAAGCCCACGGTTTGACGCCTGCACAA
GTGGTCGCCATCGCCAACAACAACGGCGGTAAGCAGGCGCTGGAAACAGTACAGCGCCTGCTGCCTGTAC
TGTGCCAGGATCATGGACTGACCCCAGACCAGGTAGTCGCAATCGCGTCGAACATTGGGGGAAAGCAAGC
CCTGGAAACCGTGCAAAGGTTGTTGCCGGTCCTTTGTCAAGACCACGGCCTTACACCGGAGCAAGTCGTG
GCCATTGCAAATAATAACGGTGGCAAACAGGCTCTTGAGACGGTTCAGAGACTTCTCCCAGTTCTCTGTC
AAGCCCACGGGCTGACTCCCGATCAAGTTGTAGCGATTGCGTCGCATGACGGAGGGAAACAAGCATTGGA
GACTGTCCAACGGCTCCTTCCCGTGTTGTGTCAAGCCCACGGTTTGACGCCTGCACAAGTGGTCGCCATC
GCCTCCAATATTGGCGGTAAGCAGGCGCTGGAAACAGTACAGCGCCTGCTGCCTGTACTGTGCCAGGATC
ATGGACTGACACCCGAACAGGTGGTCGCCATTGCTTCTAACATCGGAGGACGGCCAGCCTTGGAGTCCAT
CGTAGCCCAATTGTCCAGGCCCGATCCCGCGTTGGCTGCGTTAACGAATGACCATCTGGTGGCGTTGGCA
TGTCTTGGTGGACGACCCGCGCTCGATGCAGTCAAAAAGGGTCTGCCTCATGCTCCCGCATTGATCAAAA
GAACCAACCGGCGGATTCCCGAGAGAACTTCCCATCGAGTCGCGGGATCC
