>Addgene plasmid #41320 | TAL3146 | addgene partial sequence | sequence record 56411 | JDS-TALEN-F 5'-TAGGGGTCGGTAAACAGTGG-3'
GCGCTGCTGACTGTGGCGGGTGAGCTTAGGGGGCCTCCGCTCCAGCTCGACACCGGGCAGCTGCTGAAGA
TCGCGAAGAGAGGGGGAGTAACAGCGGTAGAGGCAGTGCACGCCTGGCGCAATGCGCTCACCGGGGCCCC
CTTGAACCTGACCCCAGACCAGGTAGTCGCAATCGCGTCGAACATTGGGGGAAAGCAAGCCCTGGAAACC
GTGCAAAGGTTGTTGCCGGTCCTTTGTCAAGACCACGGCCTTACACCGGAGCAAGTCGTGGCCATTGCAA
GCAACATCGGTGGCAAACAGGCTCTTGAGACGGTTCAGAGACTTCTCCCAGTTCTCTGTCAAGCCCACGG
GCTGACTCCCGATCAAGTTGTAGCGATTGCGTCGAACATTGGAGGGAAACAAGCATTGGAGACTGTCCAA
CGGCTCCTTCCCGTGTTGTGTCAAGCCCACGGTTTGACGCCTGCACAAGTGGTCGCCATCGCCAACAACA
ACGGCGGTAAGCAGGCGCTGGAAACAGTACAGCGCCTGCTGCCTGTACTGTGCCAGGATCATGGACTGAC
CCCAGACCAGGTAGTCGCAATCGCGTCGAACATTGGGGGAAAGCAAGCCCTGGAAACCGTGCAAAGGTTG
TTGCCGGTCCTTTGTCAAGACCACGGCCTTACACCGGAGCAAGTCGTGGCCATTGCAAATAATAACGGTG
GCAAACAGGCTCTTGAGACGGTTCAGAGACTTCTCCCAGTTCTCTGTCAAGCCCACGGGCTGACTCCCGA
TCAAGTTGTAGCGATTGCGTCGAACATTGGAGGGAAACAAGCATTGGAGACTGTCCAACGGCTCCTTCCC
GTGTTGTGTCAAGCCCACGGTTTGACGCCTGCACAAGTGGTCGCCATCGCCAGCCATGATGGCGGTAAGC
A
